>Addgene plasmid #226812 | pInducer20 2xHA GPR153 | addgene full sequence | sequence record 471979 | Addgene NGS Result
CTCTGGTTAGACCAGATCTGAGCCTGGGAGCTCTCTGGCTAACTAGGGAACCCACTGCTTAAGCCTCAAT
AAAGCTTGCCTTGAGTGCTTCAAGTAGTGTGTGCCCGTCTGTTGTGTGACTCTGGTAACTAGAGATCCCT
CAGACCCTTTTAGTCAGTGTGGAAAATCTCTAGCAGTAGTAGTTCATGTCATCTTATTATTCAGTATTTA
TAACTTGCAAAGAAATGAATATCAGAGAGTGAGAGGCCCGGGTTAATTAAGGAAAGGGCTAGATCATTCT
TGAAGACGAAAGGGCCTCGTGATACGCCTATTTTTATAGGTTAATGTCATGATAATAATGGTTTCTTAGA
CGTCAGGTGGCACTTTTCGGGGAAATGTGCGCGGAACCCCTATTTGTTTATTTTTCTAAATACATTCAAA
TATGTATCCGCTCATGAGACAATAACCCTGATAAATGCTTCAATAATATTGAAAAAGGAAGAGTATGAGT
ATTCAACATTTCCGTGTCGCCCTTATTCCCTTTTTTGCGGCATTTTGCCTTCCTGTTTTTGCTCACCCAG
AAACGCTGGTGAAAGTAAAAGATGCTGAAGATCAGTTGGGTGCACGAGTGGGTTACATCGAACTGGATCT
CAACAGCGGTAAGATCCTTGAGAGTTTTCGCCCCGAAGAACGTTTTCCAATGATGAGCACTTTTAAAGTT
CTGCTATGTGGCGCGGTATTATCCCGTGTTGACGCCGGGCAAGAGCAACTCGGTCGCCGCATACACTATT
CTCAGAATGACTTGGTTGAGTACTCACCAGTCACAGAAAAGCATCTTACGGATGGCATGACAGTAAGAGA
ATTATGCAGTGCTGCCATAACCATGAGTGATAACACTGCGGCCAACTTACTTCTGACAACGATCGGAGGA
CCGAAGGAGCTAACCGCTTTTTTGCACAACATGGGGGATCATGTAACTCGCCTTGATCGTTGGGAACCGG
AGCTGAATGAAGCCATACCAAACGACGAGCGTGACACCACGATGCCTGTAGCAATGGCAACAACGTTGCG
CAAACTATTAACTGGCGAACTACTTACTCTAGCTTCCCGGCAACAATTAATAGACTGGATGGAGGCGGAT
AAAGTTGCAGGACCACTTCTGCGCTCGGCCCTTCCGGCTGGCTGGTTTATTGCTGATAAATCTGGAGCCG
GTGAGCGTGGGTCTCGCGGTATCATTGCAGCACTGGGGCCAGATGGTAAGCCCTCCCGTATCGTAGTTAT
CTACACGACGGGGAGTCAGGCAACTATGGATGAACGAAATAGACAGATCGCTGAGATAGGTGCCTCACTG
ATTAAGCATTGGTAACTGTCAGACCAAGTTTACTCATATATACTTTAGATTGATTTAAAACTTCATTTTT
AATTTAAAAGGATCTAGGTGAAGATCCTTTTTGATAATCTCATGACCAAAATCCCTTAACGTGAGTTTTC
GTTCCACTGAGCGTCAGACCCCGTAGAAAAGATCAAAGGATCTTCTTGAGATCCTTTTTTTCTGCGCGTA
ATCTGCTGCTTGCAAACAAAAAAACCACCGCTACCAGCGGTGGTTTGTTTGCCGGATCAAGAGCTACCAA
CTCTTTTTCCGAAGGTAACTGGCTTCAGCAGAGCGCAGATACCAAATACTGTTCTTCTAGTGTAGCCGTA
GTTAGGCCACCACTTCAAGAACTCTGTAGCACCGCCTACATACCTCGCTCTGCTAATCCTGTTACCAGTG
GCTGCTGCCAGTGGCGATAAGTCGTGTCTTACCGGGTTGGACTCAAGACGATAGTTACCGGATAAGGCGC
AGCGGTCGGGCTGAACGGGGGGTTCGTGCACACAGCCCAGCTTGGAGCGAACGACCTACACCGAACTGAG
ATACCTACAGCGTGAGCTATGAGAAAGCGCCACGCTTCCCGAAGGGAGAAAGGCGGACAGGTATCCGGTA
AGCGGCAGGGTCGGAACAGGAGAGCGCACGAGGGAGCTTCCAGGGGGAAACGCCTGGTATCTTTATAGTC
CTGTCGGGTTTCGCCACCTCTGACTTGAGCGTCGATTTTTGTGATGCTCGTCAGGGGGGCGGAGCCTATG
GAAAAACGCCAGCAACGCGGCCTTTTTACGGTTCCTGGCCTTTTGCTGGCCTTTTGCTCACATGTTCTTT
CCTGCGTTATCCCCTGATTCTGTGGATAACCGTATTACCGCCTTTGAGTGAGCTGATACCGCTCGCCGCA
GCCGAACGACCGAGCGCAGCGAGTCAGTGAGCGAGGAAGCGGAAGAGCGCCCAATACGCAAACCGCCTCT
CCCCGCGCGTTGGCCGATTCATTAATGCAGCAAGCTCATGGCTGACTAATTTTTTTTATTTATGCAGAGG
CCGAGGCCGCCTCGGCCTCTGAGCTATTCCAGAAGTAGTGAGGAGGCTTTTTTGGAGGCCTAGGCTTTTG
CAAAAAGCTCCCCGTGGCACGACAGGTTTCCCGACTGGAAAGCGGGCAGTGAGCGCAACGCAATTAATGT
GAGTTAGCTCACTCATTAGGCACCCCAGGCTTTACACTTTATGCTTCCGGCTCGTATGTTGTGTGGAATT
GTGAGCGGATAACAATTTCACACAGGAAACAGCTATGACATGATTACGAATTTCACAAATAAAGCATTTT
TTTCACTGCATTCTAGTTGTGGTTTGTCCAAACTCATCAATGTATCTTATCATGTCTGGATCAACTGGAT
AACTCAAGCTAACCAAAATCATCCCAAACTTCCCACCCCATACCCTATTACCACTGCCAATTACCTGTGG
TTTCATTTACTCTAAACCTGTGATTCCTCTGAATTATTTTCATTTTAAAGAAATTGTATTTGTTAAATAT
GTACTACAAACTTAGTAGTTGGAAGGGCTAATTCACTCCCAAAGAAGACAAGATATCCTTGATCTGTGGA
TCTACCACACACAAGGCTACTTCCCTGATTAGCAGAACTACACACCAGGGCCAGGGGTCAGATATCCACT
GACCTTTGGATGGTGCTACAAGCTAGTACCAGTTGAGCCAGATAAGGTAGAAGAGGCCAATAAAGGAGAG
AACACCAGCTTGTTACACCCTGTGAGCCTGCATGGGATGGATGACCCGGAGAGAGAAGTGTTAGAGTGGA
GGTTTGACAGCCGCCTAGCATTTCATCACGTGGCCCGAGAGCTGCATCCGGAGTACTTCAAGAACTGCTG
ATATCGAGCTTGCTACAAGGGACTTTCCGCTGGGGACTTTCCAGGGAGGCGTGGCCTGGGCGGGACTGGG
GAGTGGCGAGCCCTCAGATCCTGCATATAAGCAGCTGCTTTTTGCCTGTACTGGGTCT
Features (pLannotate 1.2.2; 12 found; start..end, strand, type, name):
    380..484     +  promoter       AmpR promoter: bla
    485..1345    +  CDS            AmpR: β-lactamase; bla; confers resistance to ampicillin, carbenicillin, and related antibiotics
   1516..2104    +  rep_origin     ori: high-copy-number ColE1/pMB1/pBR322/pUC origin of replication
   2287..2341    +  CDS            lacI (fragment): lac repressor; lacI; The lac repressor binds to the lac operator to inhibit transcription in E. coli. This inhibition can be relieved by adding lactose or isopropyl-β-D-thiogalactopyranoside (IPTG).
   2347..2440    +  rep_origin     SV40 ori (fragment): SV40 origin of replication
   2465..2502    +  CDS            lacI (fragment): lac repressor; lacI; The lac repressor binds to the lac operator to inhibit transcription in E. coli. This inhibition can be relieved by adding lactose or isopropyl-β-D-thiogalactopyranoside (IPTG).
   2515..2536    +  protein_bind   CAP binding site: CAP binding activates transcription in the presence of cAMP. E. coli catabolite activator protein
   2551..2581    +  promoter       lac promoter: promoter for the E. coli lac operon
   2589..2605    +  protein_bind   lac operator: The lac repressor binds to the lac operator to inhibit transcription in E. coli. This inhibition can be relieved by adding lactose or isopropyl-β-D-thiogalactopyranoside (IPTG). lac repressor encoded by lacI
   2639..2722    +  polyA_signal   SV40 poly(A) signal (fragment): SV40 polyadenylation signal
   2889..3218    +  CDS            nef (fragment): NEF_HV1BR - Experimental evidence at protein level: Swiss-Prot protein existence level 1. Extracellular Nef protein targets CD4(+) T-lymphocytes for apoptosis by interacting with CXCR4 surface receptors (PubMed:14990729). From Human immunodeficiency virus type 1 group M subtype B (isolate BRU/LAI) (HIV-1).
   3266..175     +  LTR            5' LTR (truncated) (across the origin): truncated 5' long terminal repeat (LTR) from HIV-1
