[The description below was written by a language model from this plasmid's Addgene catalogue record and pLannotate feature annotations shown in this document.]
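Description:
pInducer20 2xHA GPR153 is a tetracycline/doxycycline-inducible lentiviral expression plasmid built on the pInducer20 backbone, carrying a human GPR153 open reading frame introduced by Gateway recombination. The insert (about 1.9 kb) is a sequence-optimized version of the reference human protein, an orphan G protein-coupled receptor also known as PGR1. It is fused at its N terminus to a tandem 2xHA epitope tag followed by a short peptide linker, which allows the receptor to be detected or immunoprecipitated with anti-HA antibodies. According to the catalogue entry, transduced mammalian cells are selected with G418 through a neomycin resistance marker, and expression of the tagged receptor is switched on with a tetracycline analogue. The record does not itemize the inducible promoter, transactivator or the promoter driving the selection cassette. In bacteria the plasmid is maintained under ampicillin selection in a recombination-deficient strain, as is common for repeat-containing lentiviral vectors.

The accompanying feature table covers only a 3.3 kb sequence record, far shorter than a full pInducer20 derivative would be, and it contains none of the payload. It annotates the AmpR promoter and β-lactamase gene, a high-copy ColE1/pUC-type origin, lac promoter/operator remnants and small lacI fragments, fragments of the SV40 origin and poly(A) signal, an HIV-1 nef fragment and a truncated HIV-1 LTR spanning the sequence origin. GPR153, the HA tags, the Tet-responsive elements and the neomycin marker are not represented, so these rest on the catalogue fields alone. The construct was deposited in connection with a GPCR screen in epithelial cells and suits stable, inducible expression of tagged GPR153 after lentiviral delivery.
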