Addgene plasmid #226812: pInducer20 2xHA GPR153
Purpose: Tet-inducible lentiviral vector for 2xHA GPR153 expression
Depositing lab: Ramiro Iglesias-Bartolome. Depositing organization: National Cancer Institute (NCI). Publication: GPCR Screening Reveals that the Metabolite Receptor HCAR3 Regulates Epithelial Proliferation, Migration, and Cellular Respiration. Pedro MP, Lund K, Kang SWS, Chen T, Stuelten CH, Porat-Shliom N, Iglesias-Bartolome R. J Invest Dermatol. 2024 Jun;144(6):1311-1321.e7. doi: 10.1016/j.jid.2023.12.002. Epub 2023 Dec 14. PubMed 38103827.
Backbone
  Vector backbone: pInducer20
  Backbone manufacturer: Addgene #44012
  Vector type: Lentiviral
  Selectable markers: Neomycin (select with G418)
Growth in bacteria
  Bacterial resistance: Ampicillin, 100 μg/mL
  Growth temperature: 30°C
  Growth strain: NEB Stable
  Copy number: Unknown
Gene/Insert
  Gene/Insert name: GPR153
  Species: H. sapiens (human)
  Insert size (bp): 1917
  Mutation: Sequence optimized from NP_997253.2
  Entrez Gene: GPR153 (a.k.a. PGR1)
  Tag / fusion protein: 2xHA tag followed by a GDPPVAT linker (N terminal on insert)
  Cloning method: Gateway Cloning
  Sequencing primers: 5′ LNCX_primer
Terms and licenses: Academic/Nonprofit Terms; Industry Terms: Not Available to Industry
How to cite: pInducer20 2xHA GPR153 was a gift from Ramiro Iglesias-Bartolome (Addgene plasmid # 226812 ; http://n2t.net/addgene:226812 ; RRID:Addgene_226812)
