>Addgene plasmid #226812 | pInducer20 2xHA GPR153 | depositor partial sequence | sequence record 444835 | 2xHA GPR153
ATGTACCCATACGATGTTCCTGACTATGCGGGCTATCCCTATGACGTCCCGGACTATGCAGGATCCGGAG
ATCCACCTGTCGCAACCATGTCAGACGAAAGGAGACTTCCTGGAAGTGCGGTCGGGTGGCTTGTATGCGG
TGGTCTCAGTTTGCTGGCCAATGCTTGGGGTATACTGTCTGTAGGAGCGAAGCAGAAGAAATGGAAGCCC
CTTGAATTTCTGCTTTGCACATTGGCAGCTACCCACATGCTCAACGTTGCGGTGCCGATTGCGACTTACT
CCGTGGTGCAACTTCGGCGCCAAAGGCCAGACTTCGAATGGAACGAAGGCCTGTGCAAGGTTTTCGTAAG
TACTTTCTATACATTGACTCTTGCTACATGCTTTAGCGTAACATCTCTGAGTTATCATCGGATGTGGATG
GTCTGTTGGCCGGTCAACTACCGCCTGTCCAACGCTAAAAAACAGGCGGTACATACGGTAATGGGGATAT
GGATGGTTTCCTTCATACTCTCCGCACTCCCAGCCGTTGGATGGCACGATACGTCAGAACGATTTTACAC
TCACGGGTGTCGATTTATCGTCGCCGAAATAGGCCTCGGTTTCGGTGTATGTTTTTTGCTTCTGGTTGGG
GGGAGCGTCGCCATGGGGGTAATCTGCACAGCGATCGCACTTTTCCAAACACTTGCAGTCCAAGTCGGAC
GCCAAGCCGATAGACGAGCCTTCACTGTTCCCACAATAGTCGTGGAAGATGCGCAAGGGAAACGAAGATC
CAGCATCGACGGCAGCGAACCTGCGAAGACGTCTCTCCAAACGACGGGCCTCGTGACAACAATTGTTTTT
ATCTACGACTGTCTCATGGGGTTCCCGGTTTTGGTTGTGTCATTCAGCAGCCTCAGGGCGGATGCGTCAG
CGCCGTGGATGGCCCTTTGTGTTCTTTGGTGCAGCGTTGCGCAAGCGTTGTTGCTCCCAGTATTCCTGTG
GGCTTGCGATAGGTACAGAGCAGATCTGAAAGCTGTGAGAGAGAAGTGCATGGCGTTGATGGCAAATGAC
GAGGAGTCCGATGACGAAACCAGTCTTGAAGGAGGCATAAGCCCTGATCTTGTATTGGAGCGATCACTCG
ATTACGGATATGGAGGTGACTTCGTGGCGCTTGATCGCATGGCAAAGTACGAGATATCTGCACTTGAGGG
GGGACTTCCTCAACTGTACCCACTCCGGCCCTTGCAGGAAGATAAAATGCAGTACCTGCAGGTTCCTCCA
ACGAGGCGGTTCAGTCACGACGATGCGGATGTATGGGCTGCAGTCCCCCTTCCTGCATTCTTGCCCAGAT
GGGGGTCCGGGGAGGACTTGGCCGCACTGGCTCACTTGGTTCTTCCAGCCGGACCTGAACGGAGACGAGC
TTCTCTTCTCGCCTTTGCTGAGGATGCGCCCCCGTCACGCGCACGACGGAGATCAGCCGAAAGCCTGCTT
TCCCTGCGACCTAGTGCTCTCGATTCTGGGCCCAGAGGAGCCCGGGACTCCCCGCCTGGGTCTCCGAGAC
GCCGGCCTGGTCCTGGGCCGCGGAGCGCAAGCGCGAGCCTTCTTCCTGATGCTTTCGCCCTTACTGCATT
TGAGTGTGAGCCGCAAGCATTGAGGCGGCCGCCCGGTCCATTTCCCGCCGCACCTGCGGCACCTGACGGG
GCAGATCCAGGTGAGGCCCCAACCCCCCCGTCATCTGCGCAGAGAAGTCCTGGTCCGCGGCCCTCAGCGC
ATAGCCACGCTGGGTCACTTCGACCTGGACTGTCAGCCAGTTGGGGAGAGCCAGGTGGCCTTCGAGCCGC
CGGGGGAGGAGGGAGTACTTCTTCTTTTTTGAGTAGTCCGAGTGAGTCTTCCGGCTACGCCACTTTGCAT
AGTGACTCTCTTGGTTCCGCAAGTTAG
